>Addgene plasmid #82805 | pDONR223_TPK1_p.T213S | addgene full sequence | sequence record 161971 | Addgene NGS result
CTTTCCTGCGTTATCCCCTGATTCTGTGGATAACCGTATTACCGCCTTTGAGTGAGCTGATACCGCTCGC
CGCAGCCGAACGACCGAGCGCAGCGAGTCAGTGAGCGAGGAAGCGGAAGAGCGCCCAATACGCAAACCGC
CTCTCCCCGCGCGTTGGCCGATTCATTAATGCAGCTGGCACGACAGGTTTCCCGACTGGAAAGCGGGCAG
TGAGCGCAACGCAATTAATACGCGTACCGCTAGCCAGGAAGAGTTTGTAGAAACGCAAAAAGGCCATCCG
TCAGGATGGCCTTCTGCTTAGTTTGATGCCTGGCAGTTTATGGCGGGCGTCCTGCCCGCCACCCTCCGGG
CCGTTGCTTCACAACGTTCAAATCCGCTCCCGGCGGATTTGTCCTACTCAGGAGAGCGTTCACCGACAAA
CAACAGATAAAACGAAAGGCCCAGTCTTCCGACTGAGCCTTTCGTTTTATTTGATGCCTGGCAGTTCCCT
ACTCTCGCGTTAACGCTAGCATGGATGTTTTCCCAGTCACGACGTTGTAAAACGACGGCCAGTCTTAAGC
TCGGGCCCCAAATAATGATTTTATTTTGACTGATAGTGACCTGTTCGTTGCAACAAATTGATGAGCAATG
CTTTTTTATAATGCCAACTTTGTACAAAAAAGCAGGCTTCACCATGGAGCATGCCTTTACCCCGTTGGAG
CCCCTGCTTTCCACTGGGAATTTGAAGTACTGCCTTGTAATTCTTAATCAGCCTTTGGACAACTATTTTC
GTCATCTTTGGAACAAAGCTCTTTTAAGAGCCTGTGCCGATGGAGGTGCCAACCGCTTATATGATATCAC
CGAAGGAGAGAGAGAAAGCTTTTTGCCTGAATTCATCAATGGAGACTTTGATTCTATTAGGCCTGAAGTC
AGAGAATACTATGCTACTAAGGGATGTGAGCTCATTTCAACTCCTGATCAAGACCACACTGACTTTACTA
AGTGCCTTAAAATGCTCCAAAAGAAGATAGAAGAAAAAGACTTAAAGGTTGATGTGATCGTGACACTGGG
AGGCCTTGCTGGGCGTTTTGACCAGATTATGGCATCTGTGAATACCTTGTTCCAAGCGACTCACATCACT
CCTTTTCCAATTATAATAATCCAAGAGGAATCGCTGATCTACCTGCTCCAACCAGGAAAGCACAGGTTGC
ATGTAGACACTGGAATGGAGGGTGATTGGTGTGGCCTTATTCCTGTTGGACAGCCTTGTATGCAGGTTAC
AACCACAGGCCTCAAGTGGAACCTCACAAATGATGTGCTTGCTTTTGGATCATTGGTCAGTACTTCCAAT
ACCTACGACGGGTCTGGTGTTGTGACTGTGGAAACTGACCACCCACTCCTCTGGACCATGGCCATCAAAA
GCTGATTGCCAACTTTCTTGTACAAAGTTGGCATTATAAGAAAGCATTGCTTATCAATTTGTTGCAACGA
ACAGGTCACTATCAGTCAAAATAAAATCATTATTTGCCATCCAGCTGATATCCCCTATAGTGAGTCGTAT
TACATGGTCATAGCTGTTTCCTGGCAGCTCTGGCCCGTGTCTCAAAATCTCTGATGTTACATTGCACAAG
ATAAAAATATATCATCATGCCTCCTCTAGACCAGCCAGGACAGAAATGCCTCGACTTCGCTGCTACCCAA
GGTTGCCGGGTGACGCACACCGTGGAAACGGATGAAGGCACGAACCCAGTGGACATAAGCCTGTTCGGTT
CGTAAGCTGTAATGCAAGTAGCGTATGCGCTCACGCAACTGGTCCAGAACCTTGACCGAACGCAGCGGTG
GTAACGGCGCAGTGGCGGTTTTCATGGCTTGTTATGACTGTTTTTTTGGGGTACAGTCTATGCCTCGGGC
ATCCAAGCAGCAAGCGCGTTACGCCGTGGGTCGATGTTTGATGTTATGGAGCAGCAACGATGTTACGCAG
CAGGGCAGTCGCCCTAAAACAAAGTTAAACATTATGAGGGAAGCGGTGATCGCCGAAGTATCGACTCAAC
TATCAGAGGTAGTTGGCGTCATCGAGCGCCATCTCGAACCGACGTTGCTGGCCGTACATTTGTACGGCTC
CGCAGTGGATGGCGGCCTGAAGCCACACAGTGATATTGATTTGCTGGTTACGGTGACCGTAAGGCTTGAT
GAAACAACGCGGCGAGCTTTGATCAACGACCTTTTGGAAACTTCGGCTTCCCCTGGAGAGAGCGAGATTC
TCCGCGCTGTAGAAGTCACCATTGTTGTGCACGACGACATCATTCCGTGGCGTTATCCAGCTAAGCGCGA
ACTGCAATTTGGAGAATGGCAGCGCAATGACATTCTTGCAGGTATCTTCGAGCCAGCCACGATCGACATT
GATCTGGCTATCTTGCTGACAAAAGCAAGAGAACATAGCGTTGCCTTGGTAGGTCCAGCGGCGGAGGAAC
TCTTTGATCCGGTTCCTGAACAGGATCTATTTGAGGCGCTAAATGAAACCTTAACGCTATGGAACTCGCC
GCCCGACTGGGCTGGCGATGAGCGAAATGTAGTGCTTACGTTGTCCCGCATTTGGTACAGCGCAGTAACC
GGCAAAATCGCGCCGAAGGATGTCGCTGCCGACTGGGCAATGGAGCGCCTGCCGGCCCAGTATCAGCCCG
TCATACTTGAAGCTAGACAGGCTTATCTTGGACAAGAAGAAGATCGCTTGGCCTCGCGCGCAGATCAGTT
GGAAGAATTTGTCCACTACGTGAAAGGCGAGATCACCAAGGTAGTCGGCAAATAACCCTCGAGCCACCCA
TGACCAAAATCCCTTAACGTGAGTTACGCGTCGTTCCACTGAGCGTCAGACCCCGTAGAAAAGATCAAAG
GATCTTCTTGAGATCCTTTTTTTCTGCGCGTAATCTGCTGCTTGCAAACAAAAAAACCACCGCTACCAGC
GGTGGTTTGTTTGCCGGATCAAGAGCTACCAACTCTTTTTCCGAAGGTAACTGGCTTCAGCAGAGCGCAG
ATACCAAATACTGTTCTTCTAGTGTAGCCGTAGTTAGGCCACCACTTCAAGAACTCTGTAGCACCGCCTA
CATACCTCGCTCTGCTAATCCTGTTACCAGTGGCTGCTGCCAGTGGCGATAAGTCGTGTCTTACCGGGTT
GGACTCAAGACGATAGTTACCGGATAAGGCGCAGCGGTCGGGCTGAACGGGGGGTTCGTGCACACAGCCC
AGCTTGGAGCGAACGACCTACACCGAACTGAGATACCTACAGCGTGAGCTATGAGAAAGCGCCACGCTTC
CCGAAGGGAGAAAGGCGGACAGGTATCCGGTAAGCGGCAGGGTCGGAACAGGAGAGCGCACGAGGGAGCT
TCCAGGGGGAAACGCCTGGTATCTTTATAGTCCTGTCGGGTTTCGCCACCTCTGACTTGAGCGTCGATTT
TTGTGATGCTCGTCAGGGGGGCGGAGCCTATGGAAAAACGCCAGCAACGCGGCCTTTTTACGGTTCCTGG
CCTTTTGCTGGCCTTTTGCTCACATGTT
Features (pLannotate 1.2.2; 12 found; start..end, strand, type, name):
    121..213     +  CDS            lacI (fragment): lac repressor; lacI; The lac repressor binds to the lac operator to inhibit transcription in E. coli. This inhibition can be relieved by adding lactose or isopropyl-β-D-thiogalactopyranoside (IPTG).
    268..295     -  terminator     rrnB T2 terminator: transcription terminator T2 from the E. coli rrnB gene
    427..470     +  terminator     rrnB T1 terminator: Escherichia coli rrnB; transcription terminator T1 from the E. coli rrnB gene
    517..553     -  CDS            lacZα (fragment): LacZα fragment of β-galactosidase; lacZ fragment
    569..668     +  protein_bind   attL1: mutant version of attL; recombination site for the Gateway® LR reaction LR Clonase™
    674..1402    +  CDS            TPK1: TPK1_HUMAN - Experimental evidence at protein level: Swiss-Prot protein existence level 1. Catalyzes the phosphorylation of thiamine to thiamine pyrophosphate. Can also catalyze the phosphorylation of pyrithiamine to pyrithiamine pyrophosphate. From Homo sapiens (Human).
   1410..1505    -  protein_bind   attL3: mutant version of attL; recombination site for the Gateway® LR reaction LR Clonase™
   1524..1542    -  promoter       T7 promoter: promoter for bacteriophage T7 RNA polymerase
   1732..1755    +  promoter       Pc promoter (fragment): intI1 (promoter lies within the coding sequence); class 1 integron promoter
   1931..1987    +  CDS            GmR (fragment): gentamycin acetyltransferase; aacC1; confers resistance to gentamycin
   1994..2785    +  CDS            SmR: aminoglycoside adenylyltransferase (Murphy, 1985); aadA; confers resistance to spectinomycin and streptomycin
   2878..3466    +  rep_origin     ori: high-copy-number ColE1/pMB1/pBR322/pUC origin of replication
