[The description below was written by a language model from this plasmid's Addgene catalogue record and pLannotate feature annotations shown in this document.]
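Description:
pDONR223_TPK1_p.T213S is a Gateway entry clone built on the Invitrogen pDONR223 backbone and carries the human TPK1 open reading frame (thiamine pyrophosphokinase 1, which phosphorylates thiamine to thiamine pyrophosphate) with a T213S substitution. The roughly 3.5 kb plasmid is propagated in E. coli from a high-copy ColE1/pUC-type origin. It is selected with spectinomycin through the aadA aminoglycoside adenylyltransferase gene (SmR). A fragment of the class 1 integron Pc promoter and a short remnant of a gentamicin resistance gene lie just upstream of this marker.

The TPK1 coding sequence sits between two attL-type Gateway recombination sites. The automated annotation labels them attL1 and attL3, although the downstream site in a standard pDONR223 entry clone would normally be attL2, so that label may be an annotation artefact. These sites let the ORF move into attR-containing destination vectors by an LR Clonase reaction. The record lists no promoter for the insert, so the clone is a shuttle and storage form of the ORF, not an expression construct. rrnB T1 and T2 terminators upstream of the cassette insulate it from read-through transcription. A T7 promoter lies just downstream of the second att site and is oriented back toward the insert. Small lacI and lacZα fragments are backbone remnants. The clone is "closed": a stop codon immediately follows the ORF, so C-terminal tags from a destination vector would not be fused.

The plasmid belongs to the Target Accelerator Plasmid Collection, a set of wild-type and mutant alleles assembled for high-throughput functional phenotyping of somatic mutations found in lung cancer.
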