Addgene plasmid #82805: pDONR223_TPK1_p.T213S
Purpose: Gateway Donor vector containing TPK1, part of the Target Accelerator Plasmid Collection.
Depositing lab: Jesse Boehm & Matthew Meyerson & David Root. Depositing organization: Broad Institute. Publication: High-throughput Phenotyping of Lung Cancer Somatic Mutations. Berger AH, Brooks AN, Wu X, Shrestha Y, Chouinard C, Piccioni F, Bagul M, Kamburov A, Imielinski M, Hogstrom L, Zhu C, Yang X, Pantel S, Sakai R, Watson J, Kaplan N, Campbell JD, Singh S, Root DE, Narayan R, Natoli T, Lahr DL, Tirosh I, Tamayo P, Getz G, Wong B, Doench J, Subramanian A, Golub TR, Meyerson M, Boehm JS. Cancer Cell. 2016 Aug 8;30(2):214-28. doi: 10.1016/j.ccell.2016.06.022. Epub 2016 Jul 28. PubMed 27478040.
Backbone
  Vector backbone: pDONR223
  Backbone manufacturer: Invitrogen
  Vector type: Gateway Entry vector
Growth in bacteria
  Bacterial resistance: Spectinomycin, 50 μg/mL
  Growth temperature: 37°C
  Growth strain: DH5alpha
  Copy number: High Copy
Gene/Insert
  Gene/Insert name: TPK1 (alt name: NM_022445)
  Species: H. sapiens (human)
  Mutation: T213S
  Entrez Gene: TPK1 (a.k.a. HTPK1, PP20, THMD5)
  Promoter: None
  Cloning method: Gateway Cloning
  Sequencing primers: 5′ M13pUC-fwd; 3′ M13-Rev
Terms and licenses: Academic/Nonprofit Terms; Industry Terms: Not Available to Industry
Depositor comments: CLOSED (stop codon immediately follows insert)
How to cite: pDONR223_TPK1_p.T213S was a gift from Jesse Boehm & Matthew Meyerson & David Root (Addgene plasmid # 82805 ; http://n2t.net/addgene:82805 ; RRID:Addgene_82805)
