>Addgene plasmid #82805 | pDONR223_TPK1_p.T213S | depositor partial sequence | sequence record 157531 | Insert sequence
ATGGAGCATGCCTTTACCCCGTTGGAGCCCCTGCTTTCCACTGGGAATTTGAAGTACTGCCTTGTAATTC
TTAATCAGCCTTTGGACAACTATTTTCGTCATCTTTGGAACAAAGCTCTTTTAAGAGCCTGTGCCGATGG
AGGTGCCAACCGCTTATATGATATCACCGAAGGAGAGAGAGAAAGCTTTTTGCCTGAATTCATCAATGGA
GACTTTGATTCTATTAGGCCTGAAGTCAGAGAATACTATGCTACTAAGGGATGTGAGCTCATTTCAACTC
CTGATCAAGACCACACTGACTTTACTAAGTGCCTTAAAATGCTCCAAAAGAAGATAGAAGAAAAAGACTT
AAAGGTTGATGTGATCGTGACACTGGGAGGCCTTGCTGGGCGTTTTGACCAGATTATGGCATCTGTGAAT
ACCTTGTTCCAAGCGACTCACATCACTCCTTTTCCAATTATAATAATCCAAGAGGAATCGCTGATCTACC
TGCTCCAACCAGGAAAGCACAGGTTGCATGTAGACACTGGAATGGAGGGTGATTGGTGTGGCCTTATTCC
TGTTGGACAGCCTTGTATGCAGGTTACAACCACAGGCCTCAAGTGGAACCTCACAAATGATGTGCTTGCT
TTTGGATCATTGGTCAGTACTTCCAATACCTACGACGGGTCTGGTGTTGTGACTGTGGAAACTGACCACC
CACTCCTCTGGACCATGGCCATCAAAAGCTGTAA
